>Addgene plasmid #26804 | -4200GAMT-P1-pGL4 | addgene partial sequence | sequence record 33031 | 26804 with EBV-rev
CGGCCGGCCGCCCCGACTCTAGAATTATTACACGGCGATCTTGCCGCCCTTCTTGGCCTTAATGAGAATC
TCGCGGATCTTGCGGGCGTCCAACTTGCCGGTCAGTCCTTTAGGCACCTCGTCCACGAACACAACACCAC
CGCGCAGCTTCTTGGCGGTTGTAACCTGGCTGGCCACATAGTCCACGATCTCCTTCTCGGTCATGGTTTT
ACCGTGTTCCAGCACGACGACTGCGGCGGGCAGCTCGCCGGCATCGTCGTCGGGCAGGCCGGCGACCCCG
GCGTCGAAGATGTTGGGGTGTTGCAGCAGGATGCTCTCCAGTTCGGCTGGGGCTACCTGGTAGCCCTTGT
ATTTGATCAGGCTCTTCAGCCGGTCCACGATGAAGAAGTGCTCGTCCTCGTCCCAGTAGGCGATGTCGCC
GCTGTGCAGCCAGCCGTCCTTGTCGATGAGAGCGTTTGTAGCCTCGGGGTTGTTAACGTAGCCGCTCATG
ATCATGGGGCCACGGACGCACAGCTCGCCGCGCTGGTTCACACCCAGTGTCTTACCGGTGTCCAAGTCCA
CCACCTTAGCCTCGAAGAAGGGCACCACCTTGCCTACTGCGCCAGGCTTGTCGTCCCCTTCGGGGGTGAT
CAGAATGGCGCTGGTTGTTTCTGTCAGGCCGTAGCCCTGGCGGATGCCTGGTAGGTGGAAGCGTTTGGCC
ACGGCCTCACCTACCTCCTTGCTGAGCGGCGCCCCGCCGCTGGCGATCTCGTGCAAGTTGCTTAGGTCGT
ACTTGTCGATGAGAGTGCTCTTAGCGAAGAAGCTAAATAGTGTGGGCACCAGCAGGGCAGATTGAATCTT
ATAGTCTTGCAAGCTGCGCAAGAATAGCTCCTCCTCGAACGTA
