>Addgene plasmid #26804 | -4200GAMT-P1-pGL4 | addgene partial sequence | sequence record 33032 | 26804 with RVprimer3
ATTTCTCTGGCCTAACTGGCCGGTACCAAAACCCCATTTAAAATAAAACTGGCCGGATGCAGTGGCTCAT
GCCTGTAATCCCAGCACCTTGGAAGGCTGAGATGAGAGGATCGCTTGAGCCCAGGAGTTCAAGACCAGCC
TGGCCAACATGACAAAACCCCATCTCTACAAAAAATAATAATAATAATAATAATAATACAAAAATCAGCC
AGGTTTGGTGGCACGCACCTGCAGTCCTAGCTACTTGGAGGCTGAGGCAGGAGGATGGCTGGAGCTCAGG
AGTTGGAGGTTTCAGTGAGCCGACATCGCACTACTGCACTCCAGCCTGGGCCACGGAGCCAAACCCTGCC
AAAAAAAAAAAAAAAAATCTGGGCTCAGTGGCTCACACATGTGATCCCAGCAATTTGGGAGGCCGAGGTG
GGCGGGTCACCTGAGGTCAGGAGTTCGAGACCAGCCTGGCCAACATGGCAAGACCCTGTTTCTATCAAAA
ACAAAACAAAACAAGACTGGAACATTTGAAATAACGACACATCCATCTATTGGTGACTGGATAAATGAAC
AATGAAGCAGTGGGTGGATGAAATGCACAGAATGTGGCCCAAAGAAGGAAGTCGGGCACAAGCTGATTAC
AAATAATATATTTTTTAAAATACAGGCCAGGCACGGTGGCTCACGCCTGTAATCCCAGGACTTTGGGAGG
CCGAGGTGGGCGGGTCACCTGAGGTCAGGAGTTCGAGACCAGCCTGGCCAACATGGCGAGACCCTGTCTG
TACTAAAAATACAAAAATTAGGCAGGCGTGGTGGCGGGTGCCTGTAATCCCAGCTACTCA
