[The description below was written by a language model from this plasmid's Addgene catalogue record.]
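Description:
-4200GAMT-P1-pGL4 is a luciferase reporter plasmid built on Promega's pGL4.20 backbone (about 5.4 kb without insert), a promoterless firefly luciferase vector designed for testing cloned regulatory DNA in mammalian cells. It is propagated in E. coli under ampicillin selection, and it carries a puromycin resistance marker, which allows selection of mammalian cells that have taken up the reporter, for example when making stable reporter lines. The copy number is not recorded.

The insert is an approximately 4.5 kb fragment of the human GAMT (guanidinoacetate N-methyltransferase, also known as PIG2 or TP53I2) gene, described as the full-length GAMT promoter. It was cloned between KpnI and XhoI sites, both of which remain intact, so the fragment can be excised or swapped. In pGL4-series vectors this multiple cloning region lies upstream of the luciferase coding sequence, so luciferase expression depends on the transcriptional activity of the inserted GAMT sequence. The name suggests that the fragment begins roughly 4.2 kb upstream of the gene's start, but the record does not define the exact coordinates or what "P1" refers to.

The associated study characterises GAMT as a p53-inducible gene involved in apoptosis and the adaptive response to nutrient stress, so the construct is suited to reporter assays measuring how the GAMT promoter responds to p53 or to stress conditions, probably as the full-length reference for shorter promoter constructs. The depositor notes a few discrepancies between the quality-control sequence and the NCBI reference sequences, which are said not to affect function. No feature table was provided, so element positions cannot be confirmed.
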