Addgene plasmid #26804: -4200GAMT-P1-pGL4
Depositing lab: Sam Lee. Depositing organization: Massachusetts General Hospital. Publication: GAMT, a p53-inducible modulator of apoptosis, is critical for the adaptive response to nutrient stress. Ide T, Brown-Endres L, Chu K, Ongusaha PP, Ohtsuka T, El-Deiry WS, Aaronson SA, Lee SW. Mol Cell. 2009 Nov 13. 36(3):379-92. 10.1016/j.molcel.2009.09.031 PubMed 19917247.
Backbone
  Vector backbone: pGL4.20
  Backbone manufacturer: Promega
  Backbone size w/o insert (bp): 5404
  Vector type: Luciferase
  Selectable markers: Puromycin
Growth in bacteria
  Bacterial resistance: Ampicillin, 100 μg/mL
  Growth temperature: 37°C
  Growth strain: DH5alpha
  Copy number: Unknown
Gene/Insert
  Gene/Insert name: Guanidinoacetate N-methyltransferase (alt name: GAMT promoter (full-length))
  Species: H. sapiens (human)
  Insert size (bp): 4500
  Entrez Gene: GAMT (a.k.a. PIG2, TP53I2)
  Cloning method: Restriction Enzyme; 5′ cloning site KpnI (not destroyed); 3′ cloning site XhoI (not destroyed)
  Sequencing primers: 5′ RVprimer3
Terms and licenses: Academic/Nonprofit Terms; Industry Terms: Not Available to Industry
Depositor comments: There are a few discrepancies between Addgene quality control sequence and NCBI reference sequences, however, these do not affect function of the plasmid.
How to cite: -4200GAMT-P1-pGL4 was a gift from Sam Lee (Addgene plasmid # 26804 ; http://n2t.net/addgene:26804 ; RRID:Addgene_26804)
